>Addgene plasmid #209351 | pUBQ10-HALO-GW | addgene full sequence | sequence record 420488 | Addgene NGS Result
TGGCAGGATATATTGTGGTGTAAACAAATTGACGCTTAGACAACTTAATAACACATTGCGGACGTTTTTA
ATGTACTGAATTAACGCCGAATTAATTCGAGCTCGGATCTGATAATTTATTTGAAAATTCATAAGAAAAG
CAAACGTTACATGAATTGATGAAACAATACAAAGACAGATAAAGCCACGCACATTTAGGATATTGGCCGA
GATTACTGAATATTGAGTAAGATCACGGAATTTCTGACAGGAGCATGTCTTCAATTCAGCCCAAATGGCA
GTTGAAATACTCAAACCGCCCCATATGCAGGAGCGGATCATTCATTGTTTGTTTGGTTGCCTTTGCCAAC
ATGGGAGTCCAAGATTCTGCAGTCAAATCTCGGTGACGGGCAGGACCGGACGGGGCGGTACCGGCAGGCT
GAAGTCCAGCTGCCAGAAACCCACGTCATGCCAGTTCCCGTGCTTGAAGCCGGCCGCCCGCAGCATGCCG
CGGGGGGCATATCCGAGCGCCTCGTGCATGCGCACGCTCGGGTCGTTGGGCAGCCCGATGACAGCGACCA
CGCTCTTGAAGCCCTGTGCCTCCAGGGACTTCAGCAGGTGGGTGTAGAGCGTGGAGCCCAGTCCCGTCCG
CTGGTGGCGGGGGGAGACGTACACGGTCGACTCGGCCGTCCAGTCGTAGGCGTTGCGTGCCTTCCAGGGG
CCCGCGTAGGCGATGCCGGCGACCTCGCCGTCCACCTCGGCGACGAGCCAGGGATAGCGCTCCCGCAGAC
GGACGAGGTCGTCCGTCCACTCCTGCGGTTCCTGCGGCTCGGTACGGAAGTTGACCGTGCTTGTCTCGAT
GTAGTGGTTGACGATGGTGCAGACCGCCGGCATGTCCGCCTCGGTGGCACGGCGGATGTCGGCCGGGCGT
CGTTCTGGGCTCATCGATTCGATTTGGTGTATCGAGATTGGTTATGAAATTCAGATGCTAGTGTAATGTA
TTGGTAATTTGGGAAGATATAATAGGAAGCAAGGCTATTTATCCATTTCTGAAAAGGCGAAATGGCGTCA
CCGCGAGCGTCACGCGCATTCCGTTCTTGCTGTAAAGCGTTGTTTGGTACACTTTTGACTAGCGAGGCTT
GGCGTGTCAGCGTATCTATTCAAAAGTCGTTAATGGCTGCGGATCAAGAAAAAGTTGGAATAGAAACAGA
ATACCCGCGAAATTCAGGCCCGGTTGCCATGTCCTACACGCCGAAATAAACGACCAAATTAGTAGAAAAA
TAAAAACTGACTCGGATACTTACGTCACGTCTTGCGCACTGATTTGAAAAATCTCAGAATTCGCGACGTC
GTATGATCGCGAAGCACCCACCCTAAGCCACATTTTAATCCTTCTGTTGGCCATGCCCCATCAAAGTTGC
ACTTAACCCAAGATTGTGGTGGAGCTTCCCATGTTTCTCGTCTGTCCCGACGGTGTTGTGGTTGGTGCTT
TCCTTACATTCTGAGCCTCTTTCCTTCTAATCCACTCATCTGCATCTTCTTGTGTCCTTACTAATACCTC
ATTGGTTCCAAATTCCCTCCCTTTAAGCACCAGCTCGTTTCTGTTCTTCCACAGCCTCCCAAGTATCCAA
GGGACTAAAGCCTCCACATTCTTCAGATCAGGATATTCTTGTTTAAGATGTTGAACTCTATGGAGGTTTG
TATGAACTGATGATCTAGGACCGGATAAGTTCCCTTCTTCATAGCGAACTTATTCAAAGAATGTTTTGTG
TATCATTCTTGTTACATTGTTATTAATGAAAAAATATTATTGGTCATTGGACTGAACACGAGTGTTAAAT
ATGGACCAGGCCCCAAATAAGATCCATTGATATATGAATTAAATAACAAGAATAAATCGAGTCACCAAAC
CACTTGCCTTTTTTAACGAGACTTGTTCACCAACTTGATACAAAAGTCATTATCCTATGCAAATCAATAA
TCATACAAAAATATCCAATAACACTAAAAAATTAAAAGAAATGGATAATTTCACAATATGTTATACGATA
AAGAAGTTACTTTTCCAAGAAATTCACTGATTTTATAAGCCCACTTGCATTAGATAAATGGCAAAAAAAA
ACAAAAAGGAAAAGAAATAAAGCACGAAGAATTCTAGAAAATACGAAATACGCTTCAATGCAGTGGGACC
CACGGTTCAATTATTGCCAATTTTCAGCTCCACCGTATATTTAAAAAATAAAACGATAATGCTAAAAAAA
TATAAATCGTAACGATCGTTAAATCTCAACGGCTGGATCTTATGACGACCGTTAGAAATTGTGGTTGTCG
ACGAGTCAGTAATAAACGGCGTCAAAGTGGTTGCAGCCGGCACACACGAGTCGTGTTTATCAACTCAAAG
CACAAATACTTTTCCTCAACCTAAAAATAAGGCAATTAGCCAAAAACAACTTTGCGTGTAAACAACGCTC
AATACACGTGTCATTTTATTATTAGCTATTGCTTCACCGCCTTAGCTTTCTCGTGACCTAGTCGTCCTCG
TCTTTTCTTCTTCTTCTTCTATAAAACAATACCCAAAGAGCTCTTCTTCTTCACAATTCAGATTTCAATT
TCTCAAAATCTTAAAAACTTTCTCTCAATTCTCTCTACCGTGATCAAGGTAAATTTCTGTGTTCCTTATT
CTCTCAAAATCTTCGATTTTGTTTTCGTTCGATCCCAATTTCGTATATGTTCTTTGGTTTAGATTCTGTT
AATCTTAGATCGAAGACGATTTTCTGGGTTTGATCGTTAGATATCATCTTAATTCTCGATTAGGGTTTCA
TAGATATCATCCGATTTGTTCAAATAATTTGAGTTTTGTCGAATAATTACTCTTCGATTTGTGATTTCTA
TCTAGATCTGGTGTTAGTTTCTAGTTTGTGCGATCGAATTTGTCCTCGAGAATGGCAGAAATCGGTACTG
GCTTTCCATTCGACCCCCATTATGTGGAAGTCCTGGGCGAGCGCATGCACTACGTCGATGTTGGTCCGCG
CGATGGCACCCCTGTGCTGTTCCTGCACGGTAACCCGACCTCCTCCTACGTGTGGCGCAACATCATCCCG
CATGTTGCACCGACCCATCGCTGCATTGCTCCAGACCTGATCGGTATGGGCAAATCCGACAAACCAGACC
TGGGTTATTTCTTCGACGACCACGTCCGCTTCATGGATGCCTTCATCGAAGCCCTGGGTCTGGAAGAGGT
CGTCCTGGTCATTCACGACTGGGGCTCCGCTCTGGGTTTCCACTGGGCCAAGCGCAATCCAGAGCGCGTC
AAAGGTATTGCATTTATGGAGTTCATCCGCCCTATCCCGACCTGGGACGAATGGCCAGAATTTGCCCGCG
AGACCTTCCAGGCCTTCCGCACCACCGACGTCGGCCGCAAGCTGATCATCGATCAGAACGTTTTTATCGA
GGGTACGCTGCCGATGGGTGTCGTCCGCCCGCTGACTGAAGTCGAGATGGACCATTACCGCGAGCCGTTC
CTGAATCCTGTTGACCGCGAGCCACTGTGGCGCTTCCCAAACGAGCTGCCAATCGCCGGTGAGCCAGCGA
ACATCGTCGCGCTGGTCGAAGAATACATGGACTGGCTGCACCAGTCCCCTGTCCCGAAGCTGCTGTTCTG
GGGCACCCCAGGCGTTCTGATCCCACCGGCCGAAGCCGCTCGCCTGGCCAAAAGCCTGCCTAACTGCAAG
GCTGTGGACATCGGCCCGGGTCTGAATCTGCTGCAAGAAGACAACCCGGACCTGATCGGCAGCGAGATCG
CGCGCTGGCTGTCGACGCTTGAGATTTCCGGCTCCGGACTCAGATCACGAGCTCAAGCTTCAAATTCTGC
AGTCGACGGTACCGCGGGCCCGGGATCATCAACAAGTTTGTACAAAAAAGCTGAACGAGAAACGTAAAAT
GATATAAATATCAATATATTAAATTAGATTTTGCATAAAAAACAGACTACATAATACTGTAAAACACAAC
ATATCCAGTCACTATGGCGGCCGCATTAGGCACCCCAGGCTTTACACTTTATGCTTCCGGCTCGTATAAT
GTGTGGATTTTGAGTTAGGATCCGTCGAGATTTTCAGGAGCTAAGGAAGCTAAAATGGAGAAAAAAATCA
CTGGATATACCACCGTTGATATATCCCAATGGCATCGTAAAGAACATTTTGAGGCATTTCAGTCAGTTGC
TCAATGTACCTATAACCAGACCGTTCAGCTGGATATTACGGCCTTTTTAAAGACCGTAAAGAAAAATAAG
CACAAGTTTTATCCGGCCTTTATTCACATTCTTGCCCGCCTGATGAATGCTCATCCGGAGTTCCGTATGG
CAATGAAAGACGGTGAGCTGGTGATATGGGATAGTGTTCACCCTTGTTACACCGTTTTCCATGAGCAAAC
TGAAACGTTTTCATCGCTCTGGAGTGAATACCACGACGATTTCCGGCAGTTTCTACACATATATTCGCAA
GATGTGGCGTGTTACGGTGAAAACCTGGCCTATTTCCCTAAAGGGTTTATTGAGAATATGTTTTTCGTCT
CAGCCAATCCCTGGGTGAGTTTCACCAGTTTTGATTTAAACGTGGCCAATATGGACAACTTCTTCGCCCC
CGTTTTCACCATGGGCAAATATTATACGCAAGGCGACAAGGTGCTGATGCCGCTGGCGATTCAGGTTCAT
CATGCCGTTTGTGATGGCTTCCATGTCGGCAGAATGCTTAATGAATTACAACAGTACTGCGATGAGTGGC
AGGGCGGGGCGTAAAGATCTGGATCCGGCTTACTAAAAGCCAGATAACAGTATGCGTATTTGCGCGCTGA
TTTTTGCGGTATAAGAATATATACTGATATGTATACCCGAAGTATGTCAAAAAGAGGTATGCTATGAAGC
AGCGTATTACAGTGACAGTTGACAGCGACAGCTATCAGTTGCTCAAGGCATATATGATGTCAATATCTCC
GGTCTGGTAAGCACAACCATGCAGAATGAAGCCCGTCGTCTGCGTGCCGAACGCTGGAAAGCGGAAAATC
AGGAAGGGATGGCTGAGGTCGCCCGGTTTATTGAAATGAACGGCTCTTTTGCTGACGAGAACAGGGGCTG
GTGAAATGCAGTTTAAGGTTTACACCTATAAAAGAGAGAGCCGTTATCGTCTGTTTGTGGATGTACAGAG
TGATATTATTGACACGCCCGGGCGACGGATGGTGATCCCCCTGGCCAGTGCACGTCTGCTGTCAGATAAA
GTCTCCCGTGAACTTTACCCGGTGGTGCATATCGGGGATGAAAGCTGGCGCATGATGACCACCGATATGG
CCAGTGTGCCGGTCTCCGTTATCGGGGAAGAAGTGGCTGATCTCAGCCACCGCGAAAATGACATCAAAAA
CGCCATTAACCTGATGTTCTGGGGAATATAAATGTCAGGCTCCCTTATACACAGCCAGTCTGCAGGTCGA
CCATAGTGACTGGATATGTTGTGTTTTACAGTATTATGTAGTCTGTTTTTTATGCAAAATCTAATTTAAT
ATATTGATATTTATATCATTTTACGTTTCTCGTTCAGCTTTCTTGTACAAAGTGGTTGATGATCCTAGGT
GAGTCTAGAGAGTTAATTAAGACCCGGGACTAGTCCCTAGAGTCCTGCTTTAATGAGATATGCGAGACGC
CTATGATCGCATGATATTTGCTTTCAATTCTGTTGTGCACGTTGTAAAAAACCTGAGCATGTGTAGCTCA
GATCCTTACCGCCGGTTTCGGTTCATTCTAATGAATATATCACCCGTTACTATCGTATTTTTATGAATAA
TATTCTCCGTTCAATTTACTGATTGTACCCTACTACTTATATGTACAATATTAAAATGAAAACAATATAT
TGTGCTGAATAGGTTTATAGCGACATCTATGATAGAGCGCCACAATAACAAACAATTGCGTTTTATTATT
ACAAATCCAATTTTAAAAAAAGCGGCAGAACCGGTCAAACCTAAAAGACTGATTACATAAATCTTATTCA
AATTTCAAAAGTGCCCCAGGGGCTAGTATCTACGACACACCGAGCGGCGAACTAATAACGCTCACTGAAG
GGAACTCCGGTTCCCCGCCGGCGCGCATGGGTGAGATTCCTTGAAGTTGAGTATTGGCCGTCCGCTCTAC
CGAAAGTTACGGGCACCATTCAACCCGGTCCAGCACGGCGGCCGGGTAACCGACTTGCTGCCCCGAGAAT
TATGCAGCATTTTTTTGGTGTATGTGGGCCCCAAATGAAGTGCAGGTCAAACCTTGACAGTGACGACAAA
TCGTTGGGCGGGTCCAGGGCGAATTTTGCGACAACATGTCGAGGCTCAGCAGGACCTGCAGGCATGCACG
CTTGGCACTGGCCGTCGTTTTACAACGTCGTGACTGGGAAAACCCTGGCGTTACCCAACTTAATCGCCTT
GCAGCACATCCCCCTTTCGCCAGCTGGCGTAATAGCGAAGAGGCCCGCACCGATCGCCCTTCCCAACAGT
TGCGCAGCCTGAATGGCGAATGCTAGAGCAGCTTGAGCTTGGATCAGATTGTCGTTTCCCGCCTTCAGTT
TAAACTATCAGTGTTTGACAGGATATATTGGCGGGTAAACCTAAGAGAAAAGAGCGTTTATTAGAATAAT
CGGATATTTAAAAGGGCGTGAAAAGGTTTATCCGTTCGTCCATTTGTATGTGCATGCCAACCACAGGGTT
CCCCTCGGGATCAAAGTACTTTGATCCAACCCCTCCGCTGCTATAGTGCAGTCGGCTTCTGACGTTCAGT
GCAGCCGTCTTCTGAAAACGACATGTCGCACAAGTCCTAAGTTACGCGACAGGCTGCCGCCCTGCCCTTT
TCCTGGCGTTTTCTTGTCGCGTGTTTTAGTCGCATAAAGTAGAATACTTGCGACTAGAACCGGAGACATT
ACGCCATGAACAAGAGCGCCGCCGCTGGCCTGCTGGGCTATGCCCGCGTCAGCACCGACGACCAGGACTT
GACCAACCAACGGGCCGAACTGCACGCGGCCGGCTGCACCAAGCTGTTTTCCGAGAAGATCACCGGCACC
AGGCGCGACCGCCCGGAGCTGGCCAGGATGCTTGACCACCTACGCCCTGGCGACGTTGTGACAGTGACCA
GGCTAGACCGCCTGGCCCGCAGCACCCGCGACCTACTGGACATTGCCGAGCGCATCCAGGAGGCCGGCGC
GGGCCTGCGTAGCCTGGCAGAGCCGTGGGCCGACACCACCACGCCGGCCGGCCGCATGGTGTTGACCGTG
TTCGCCGGCATTGCCGAGTTCGAGCGTTCCCTAATCATCGACCGCACCCGGAGCGGGCGCGAGGCCGCCA
AGGCCCGAGGCGTGAAGTTTGGCCCCCGCCCTACCCTCACCCCGGCACAGATCGCGCACGCCCGCGAGCT
GATCGACCAGGAAGGCCGCACCGTGAAAGAGGCGGCTGCACTGCTTGGCGTGCATCGCTCGACCCTGTAC
CGCGCACTTGAGCGCAGCGAGGAAGTGACGCCCACCGAGGCCAGGCGGCGCGGTGCCTTCCGTGAGGACG
CATTGACCGAGGCCGACGCCCTGGCGGCCGCCGAGAATGAACGCCAAGAGGAACAAGCATGAAACCGCAC
CAGGACGGCCAGGACGAACCGTTTTTCATTACCGAAGAGATCGAGGCGGAGATGATCGCGGCCGGGTACG
TGTTCGAGCCGCCCGCGCACGTCTCAACCGTGCGGCTGCATGAAATCCTGGCCGGTTTGTCTGATGCCAA
GCTGGCGGCCTGGCCGGCCAGCTTGGCCGCTGAAGAAACCGAGCGCCGCCGTCTAAAAAGGTGATGTGTA
TTTGAGTAAAACAGCTTGCGTCATGCGGTCGCTGCGTATATGATGCGATGAGTAAATAAACAAATACGCA
AGGGGAACGCATGAAGGTTATCGCTGTACTTAACCAGAAAGGCGGGTCAGGCAAGACGACCATCGCAACC
CATCTAGCCCGCGCCCTGCAACTCGCCGGGGCCGATGTTCTGTTAGTCGATTCCGATCCCCAGGGCAGTG
CCCGCGATTGGGCGGCCGTGCGGGAAGATCAACCGCTAACCGTTGTCGGCATCGACCGCCCGACGATTGA
CCGCGACGTGAAGGCCATCGGCCGGCGCGACTTCGTAGTGATCGACGGAGCGCCCCAGGCGGCGGACTTG
GCTGTGTCCGCGATCAAGGCAGCCGACTTCGTGCTGATTCCGGTGCAGCCAAGCCCTTACGACATATGGG
CCACCGCCGACCTGGTGGAGCTGGTTAAGCAGCGCATTGAGGTCACGGATGGAAGGCTACAAGCGGCCTT
TGTCGTGTCGCGGGCGATCAAAGGCACGCGCATCGGCGGTGAGGTTGCCGAGGCGCTGGCCGGGTACGAG
CTGCCCATTCTTGAGTCCCGTATCACGCAGCGCGTGAGCTACCCAGGCACTGCCGCCGCCGGCACAACCG
TTCTTGAATCAGAACCCGAGGGCGACGCTGCCCGCGAGGTCCAGGCGCTGGCCGCTGAAATTAAATCAAA
ACTCATTTGAGTTAATGAGGTAAAGAGAAAATGAGCAAAAGCACAAACACGCTAAGTGCCGGCCGTCCGA
GCGCACGCAGCAGCAAGGCTGCAACGTTGGCCAGCCTGGCAGACACGCCAGCCATGAAGCGGGTCAACTT
TCAGTTGCCGGCGGAGGATCACACCAAGCTGAAGATGTACGCGGTACGCCAAGGCAAGACCATTACCGAG
CTGCTATCTGAATACATCGCGCAGCTACCAGAGTAAATGAGCAAATGAATAAATGAGTAGATGAATTTTA
GCGGCTAAAGGAGGCGGCATGGAAAATCAAGAACAACCAGGCACCGACGCCGTGGAATGCCCCATGTGTG
GAGGAACGGGCGGTTGGCCAGGCGTAAGCGGCTGGGTTGCCTGCCGGCCCTGCAATGGCACTGGAACCCC
CAAGCCCGAGGAATCGGCGTGAGCGGTCGCAAACCATCCGGCCCGGTACAAATCGGCGCGGCGCTGGGTG
ATGACCTGGTGGAGAAGTTGAAGGCCGCGCAGGCCGCCCAGCGGCAACGCATCGAGGCAGAAGCACGCCC
CGGTGAATCGTGGCAAGCGGCCGCTGATCGAATCCGCAAAGAATCCCGGCAACCGCCGGCAGCCGGTGCG
CCGTCGATTAGGAAGCCGCCCAAGGGCGACGAGCAACCAGATTTTTTCGTTCCGATGCTCTATGACGTGG
GCACCCGCGATAGTCGCAGCATCATGGACGTGGCCGTTTTCCGTCTGTCGAAGCGTGACCGACGAGCTGG
CGAGGTGATCCGCTACGAGCTTCCAGACGGGCACGTAGAGGTTTCCGCAGGGCCGGCCGGCATGGCCAGT
GTGTGGGATTACGACCTGGTACTGATGGCGGTTTCCCATCTAACCGAATCCATGAACCGATACCGGGAAG
GGAAGGGAGACAAGCCCGGCCGCGTGTTCCGTCCACACGTTGCGGACGTACTCAAGTTCTGCCGGCGAGC
CGATGGCGGAAAGCAGAAAGACGACCTGGTAGAAACCTGCATTCGGTTAAACACCACGCACGTTGCCATG
CAGCGTACGAAGAAGGCCAAGAACGGCCGCCTGGTGACGGTATCCGAGGGTGAAGCCTTGATTAGCCGCT
ACAAGATCGTAAAGAGCGAAACCGGGCGGCCGGAGTACATCGAGATCGAGCTAGCTGATTGGATGTACCG
CGAGATCACAGAAGGCAAGAACCCGGACGTGCTGACGGTTCACCCCGATTACTTTTTGATCGATCCCGGC
ATCGGCCGTTTTCTCTACCGCCTGGCACGCCGCGCCGCAGGCAAGGCAGAAGCCAGATGGTTGTTCAAGA
CGATCTACGAACGCAGTGGCAGCGCCGGAGAGTTCAAGAAGTTCTGTTTCACCGTGCGCAAGCTGATCGG
GTCAAATGACCTGCCGGAGTACGATTTGAAGGAGGAGGCGGGGCAGGCTGGCCCGATCCTAGTCATGCGC
TACCGCAACCTGATCGAGGGCGAAGCATCCGCCGGTTCCTAATGTACGGAGCAGATGCTAGGGCAAATTG
CCCTAGCAGGGGAAAAAGGTCGAAAAGGTCTCTTTCCTGTGGATAGCACGTACATTGGGAACCCAAAGCC
GTACATTGGGAACCGGAACCCGTACATTGGGAACCCAAAGCCGTACATTGGGAACCGGTCACACATGTAA
GTGACTGATATAAAAGAGAAAAAAGGCGATTTTTCCGCCTAAAACTCTTTAAAACTTATTAAAACTCTTA
AAACCCGCCTGGCCTGTGCATAACTGTCTGGCCAGCGCACAGCCGAAGAGCTGCAAAAAGCGCCTACCCT
TCGGTCGCTGCGCTCCCTACGCCCCGCCGCTTCGCGTCGGCCTATCGCGGCCGCTGGCCGCTCAAAAATG
GCTGGCCTACGGCCAGGCAATCTACCAGGGCGCGGACAAGCCGCGCCGTCGCCACTCGACCGCCGGCGCC
CACATCAAGGCACCCTGCCTCGCGCGTTTCGGTGATGACGGTGAAAACCTCTGACACATGCAGCTCCCGG
AGACGGTCACAGCTTGTCTGTAAGCGGATGCCGGGAGCAGACAAGCCCGTCAGGGCGCGTCAGCGGGTGT
TGGCGGGTGTCGGGGCGCAGCCATGACCCAGTCACGTAGCGATAGCGGAGTGTATACTGGCTTAACTATG
CGGCATCAGAGCAGATTGTACTGAGAGTGCACCATATGCGGTGTGAAATACCGCACAGATGCGTAAGGAG
AAAATACCGCATCAGGCGCTCTTCCGCTTCCTCGCTCACTGACTCGCTGCGCTCGGTCGTTCGGCTGCGG
CGAGCGGTATCAGCTCACTCAAAGGCGGTAATACGGTTATCCACAGAATCAGGGGATAACGCAGGAAAGA
ACATGTGAGCAAAAGGCCAGCAAAAGGCCAGGAACCGTAAAAAGGCCGCGTTGCTGGCGTTTTTCCATAG
GCTCCGCCCCCCTGACGAGCATCACAAAAATCGACGCTCAAGTCAGAGGTGGCGAAACCCGACAGGACTA
TAAAGATACCAGGCGTTTCCCCCTGGAAGCTCCCTCGTGCGCTCTCCTGTTCCGACCCTGCCGCTTACCG
GATACCTGTCCGCCTTTCTCCCTTCGGGAAGCGTGGCGCTTTCTCATAGCTCACGCTGTAGGTATCTCAG
TTCGGTGTAGGTCGTTCGCTCCAAGCTGGGCTGTGTGCACGAACCCCCCGTTCAGCCCGACCGCTGCGCC
TTATCCGGTAACTATCGTCTTGAGTCCAACCCGGTAAGACACGACTTATCGCCACTGGCAGCAGCCACTG
GTAACAGGATTAGCAGAGCGAGGTATGTAGGCGGTGCTACAGAGTTCTTGAAGTGGTGGCCTAACTACGG
CTACACTAGAAGGACAGTATTTGGTATCTGCGCTCTGCTGAAGCCAGTTACCTTCGGAAAAAGAGTTGGT
AGCTCTTGATCCGGCAAACAAACCACCGCTGGTAGCGGTGGTTTTTTTGTTTGCAAGCAGCAGATTACGC
GCAGAAAAAAAGGATCTCAAGAAGATCCTTTGATCTTTTCTACGGGGTCTGACGCTCAGTGGAACGAAAA
CTCACGTTAAGGGATTTTGGTCATGCATTCTAGGTACTAAAACAATTCATCCAGTAAAATATAATATTTT
ATTTTCTCCCAATCAGGCTTGATCCCCAGTAAGTCAAAAAATAGCTCGACATACTGTTCTTCCCCGATAT
CCTCCCTGATCGACCGGACGCAGAAGGCAATGTCATACCACTTGTCCGCCCTGCCGCTTCTCCCAAGATC
AATAAAGCCACTTACTTTGCCATCTTTCACAAAGATGTTGCTGTCTCCCAGGTCGCCGTGGGAAAAGACA
AGTTCCTCTTCGGGCTTTTCCGTCTTTAAAAAATCATACAGCTCGCGCGGATCTTTAAATGGAGTGTCTT
CTTCCCAGTTTTCGCAATCCACATCGGCCAGATCGTTATTCAGTAAGTAATCCAATTCGGCTAAGCGGCT
GTCTAAGCTATTCGTATAGGGACAATCCGATATGTCGATGGAGTGAAAGAGCCTGATGCACTCCGCATAC
AGCTCGATAATCTTTTCAGGGCTTTGTTCATCTTCATACTCTTCCGAGCAAAGGACGCCATCGGCCTCAC
TCATGAGCAGATTGCTCCAGCCATCATGCCGTTCAAAGTGCAGGACCTTTGGAACAGGCAGCTTTCCTTC
CAGCCATAGCATCATGTCCTTTTCCCGTTCCACATCATAGGTGGTCCCTTTATACCGGCTGTCCGTCATT
TTTAAATATAGGTTTTCATTTTCTCCCACCAGCTTATATACCTTAGCAGGAGACATTCCTTCCGTATCTT
TTACGCAGCGGTATTTTTCGATCAGTTTTTTCAATTCCGGTGATATTCTCATTTTAGCCATTTATTATTT
CCTTCCTCTTTTCTACAGTATTTAAAGATACCCCAAGAAGCTAATTATAACAAGACGAACTCCAATTCAC
TGTTCCTTGCATTCTAAAACCTTAAATACCAGAAAACAGCTTTTTCAAAGTTGTTTTCAAAGTTGGCGTA
TAACATAGTATCGACGGAGCCGATTTTGAAACCGCGGTGATCACAGGCAGCAACGCTCTGTCATCGTTAC
AATCAACATGCTACCCTCCGCGAGATCATCCGTGTTTCAAACCCGGCAGCTTAGTTGCCGTTCTTCCGAA
TAGCATCGGTAACATGAGCAAAGTCTGCCGCCTTACAACGGCTCTCCCGCTGACGCCGTCCCGGACTGAT
GGGCTGCCTGTATCGAGTGGTGATTTTGTGCCGAGCTGCCGGTCGGGGAGCTGTTGGCTGGCTGG
Features (pLannotate 1.2.2; 24 found; start..end, strand, type, name):
      1..25      +  misc_feature   LB T-DNA repeat: left border repeat from nopaline C58 T-DNA
    111..363     -  terminator     MAS terminator: mannopine synthase terminator
    376..924     -  CDS            bar: PAT_STRHY - Experimental evidence at protein level: Swiss-Prot protein existence level 1. Inactivates phosphinothricin (PPT) by transfer of an acetyl group from acetyl CoA. Can also acetylate demethylphosphinothricin but not PTT or glutamate. This enzyme is an effector of phosphinothricin tripeptide (PTT or bialaphos) resistance. From Streptomyces hygroscopicus. Introduced by genetic manipulation and expressed in glufosinate-tolerant maize by Dekalb Genetics.
    930..1310    -  promoter       MAS promoter: mannopine synthase promoter (Velten et al., 1984)
   2922..3812    +  CDS            HaloTag®: modified bacterial dehalogenase that forms covalent bonds with chloroalkane derivatives
   3813..3877    +  misc_feature   MCS: multiple cloning site
   3882..4006    +  protein_bind   attR1: mutant version of attR; recombination site for the Gateway® LR reaction LR Clonase™
   4031..4061    +  promoter       lac UV5 promoter: E. coli lac promoter with an "up" mutation
   4085..4114    +  promoter       cat promoter (fragment): promoter of the E. coli cat gene encoding chloramphenicol acetyltransferase
   4115..4771    +  CDS            cat: CAT_ECOLX - Experimental evidence at protein level: Swiss-Prot protein existence level 1. This enzyme is an effector of chloramphenicol resistance in bacteria. From Escherichia coli. This protein is used as a marker in many commonly used cloning vectors, such as pACYC184.
   4953..5111    +  CDS            ccdA (fragment): CCDA_ECO57 - Also known as H, letA. Experimental evidence at protein level: Swiss-Prot protein existence level 1. Antitoxin component of a type II toxin-antitoxin (TA) system which inhibits the post-segregational killing (PSK) of plasmid-free cells, also referred to as a plasmid addiction system. Binds to and blocks the activity of CcdB; will also remove bound CcdB protein from the CcdB-GyrA complex by forming a CcdA-CcdB complex, a process termed rejuvenation. Functions as a transcriptional corepressor for the ccdAB operon, repression also requires CcdB (By similarity). From Escherichia coli
   5116..5418    +  CDS            ccdB: CCDB_ECOLI - Also known as G, letB, letD. Experimental evidence at protein level: Swiss-Prot protein existence level 1. Toxic component of a type II toxin-antitoxin (TA) system, functioning in plasmid maintainence. Responsible for the post- segregational killing (PSK) of plasmid-free cells, also referred to as a plasmid addiction system. Half-life of over 2 hours. Cell killing by CcdB is accompanied by filamentation, defects in chromosome and plasmid segregation, defects in cell division, formation of anucleate cells, decreased DNA synthesis and plasmid loss. Interferes with the activity of DN
   5462..5586    -  protein_bind   attR2: mutant version of attR; recombination site for the Gateway® LR reaction LR Clonase™
   5645..6352    +  terminator     OCS terminator: octopine synthase terminator
   6376..6530    +  CDS            lacZα (fragment): LacZα fragment of β-galactosidase; lacZ fragment
   6596..6620    +  misc_feature   RB T-DNA repeat: right border repeat from nopaline C58 T-DNA
   6960..7361    +  CDS            Y4CG_SINFN (fragment): Protein inferred from homology: Swiss-Prot protein existence level 3. From Sinorhizobium fredii (strain NBRC 101917 / NGR234).
   7921..8550    +  CDS            pVS1 StaA: stability protein from the Pseudomonas plasmid pVS1 (Heeb et al., 2000)
   8979..10052   +  CDS            pVS1 RepA: replication protein from the Pseudomonas plasmid pVS1 (Heeb et al., 2000)
  10118..10312   +  rep_origin     pVS1 oriV: origin of replication for the Pseudomonas plasmid pVS1 (Heeb et al., 2000)
  10515..10554   +  CDS            rop (fragment): Rop protein, which maintains plasmids at low copy number; rop
  10656..10796   +  misc_feature   bom: basis of mobility region from pBR322
  10982..11570   -  rep_origin     ori: high-copy-number ColE1/pMB1/pBR322/pUC origin of replication
  11657..12451   -  CDS            KanR: aminoglycoside phosphotransferase; aphA-3; confers resistance to kanamycin
