[The description below was written by a language model from this plasmid's Addgene catalogue record and pLannotate feature annotations shown in this document.]
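Description:
pUBQ10-HALO-GW is an empty Gateway destination binary vector for Agrobacterium-mediated plant transformation, built on the pUBQ10-GW backbone and about 12.9 kb in the sequenced record. The backbone carries a ColE1/pMB1-type high-copy origin with the pBR322 bom site for propagation in E. coli, and the pVS1 replicon (oriV, RepA and the StaA stability protein) for stable maintenance in Agrobacterium. A kanamycin resistance gene outside the T-DNA provides bacterial selection. Because the unrecombined Gateway cassette contains a chloramphenicol resistance gene and the ccdB toxin, the empty vector is maintained under dual chloramphenicol and kanamycin selection in a ccdB-tolerant strain.

Between the nopaline-type left and right T-DNA borders lie two units. Next to the left border, a bar gene encoding phosphinothricin acetyltransferase is driven by the mannopine synthase promoter and ended by the mannopine synthase terminator, giving Basta (glufosinate) selection of transformed plants. The expression unit is described in the catalogue as using the Arabidopsis UBQ10 promoter. This promoter was not annotated in the feature table, although an unannotated stretch lies upstream of the HaloTag coding sequence where it would be expected. HaloTag, a modified dehalogenase that bonds covalently to chloroalkane ligands, is followed by a short multiple cloning site, the attR1–cat–ccdB–attR2 cassette and an octopine synthase terminator.

An LR reaction with an entry clone replaces the cassette with a gene of interest, and ccdB counterselects against non-recombinants. The result is an N-terminal HaloTag fusion expressed in plants, suitable for the ligand-based labelling or capture that HaloTag allows.
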