Addgene plasmid #209351: pUBQ10-HALO-GW
Purpose: (Empty Backbone) Gateway cloning compatible binary vector for agrobacterium mediated transformation. Arabidopsis UBQ10 promoter expression of N-terminal HaloTag fusion protein.
Depositing lab: Lucia Strader. Depositing organization: Duke University. Publication: An improved toolkit of gateway- and gibson assembly-compatible vectors for protoplast transfection and agrobacterium-mediated plant transformation. Allen JR, Flanagan M, Pathak S, Emenecker SK, Emenecker RJ, Strader LC. BMC Res Notes. 2025 Apr 8;18(1):149. doi: 10.1186/s13104-025-07231-1. PubMed 40200324.
Backbone
  Vector backbone: pUBQ10-GW
  Vector type: Plant Expression
  Selectable markers: Basta
Growth in bacteria
  Bacterial resistance: Chloramphenicol and Kanamycin, 25 & 50 μg/mL
  Growth temperature: 37°C
  Growth strain: ccdB Survival
  Copy number: High Copy
Gene/Insert
  Gene/Insert name: None
Terms and licenses: Academic/Nonprofit Terms; Industry Terms: Not Available to Industry
Depositor comments: Please visit https://doi.org/10.21203/rs.3.rs-3558280/v1 for preprint.
How to cite: pUBQ10-HALO-GW was a gift from Lucia Strader (Addgene plasmid # 209351 ; http://n2t.net/addgene:209351 ; RRID:Addgene_209351)
